>Addgene plasmid #144536 | TFORF3060 | addgene full sequence | sequence record 404255 | Addgene NGS Result
TTAATGTAGTCTTATGCAATACTCTTGTAGTCTTGCAACATGGTAACGATGAGTTAGCAACATGCCTTAC
AAGGAGAGAAAAAGCACCGTGCATGCCGATTGGTGGAAGTAAGGTGGTACGATCGTGCCTTATTAGGAAG
GCAACAGACGGGTCTGACATGGATTGGACGAACCACTGAATTGCCGCATTGCAGAGATATTGTATTTAAG
TGCCTAGCTCGATACATAAACGGGTCTCTCTGGTTAGACCAGATCTGAGCCTGGGAGCTCTCTGGCTAAC
TAGGGAACCCACTGCTTAAGCCTCAATAAAGCTTGCCTTGAGTGCTTCAAGTAGTGTGTGCCCGTCTGTT
GTGTGACTCTGGTAACTAGAGATCCCTCAGACCCTTTTAGTCAGTGTGGAAAATCTCTAGCAGTGGCGCC
CGAACAGGGACTTGAAAGCGAAAGGGAAACCAGAGGAGCTCTCTCGACGCAGGACTCGGCTTGCTGAAGC
GCGCACGGCAAGAGGCGAGGGGCGGCGACTGGTGAGTACGCCAAAAATTTTGACTAGCGGAGGCTAGAAG
GAGAGAGATGGGTGCGAGAGCGTCAGTATTAAGCGGGGGAGAATTAGATCGCGATGGGAAAAAATTCGGT
TAAGGCCAGGGGGAAAGAAAAAATATAAATTAAAACATATAGTATGGGCAAGCAGGGAGCTAGAACGATT
CGCAGTTAATCCTGGCCTGTTAGAAACATCAGAAGGCTGTAGACAAATACTGGGACAGCTACAACCATCC
CTTCAGACAGGATCAGAAGAACTTAGATCATTATATAATACAGTAGCAACCCTCTATTGTGTGCATCAAA
GGATAGAGATAAAAGACACCAAGGAAGCTTTAGACAAGATAGAGGAAGAGCAAAACAAAAGTAAGACCAC
CGCACAGCAAGCGGCCGCTGATCTTCAGACCTGGAGGAGGAGATATGAGGGACAATTGGAGAAGTGAATT
ATATAAATATAAAGTAGTAAAAATTGAACCATTAGGAGTAGCACCCACCAAGGCAAAGAGAAGAGTGGTG
CAGAGAGAAAAAAGAGCAGTGGGAATAGGAGCTTTGTTCCTTGGGTTCTTGGGAGCAGCAGGAAGCACTA
TGGGCGCAGCGTCAATGACGCTGACGGTACAGGCCAGACAATTATTGTCTGGTATAGTGCAGCAGCAGAA
CAATTTGCTGAGGGCTATTGAGGCGCAACAGCATCTGTTGCAACTCACAGTCTGGGGCATCAAGCAGCTC
CAGGCAAGAATCCTGGCTGTGGAAAGATACCTAAAGGATCAACAGCTCCTGGGGATTTGGGGTTGCTCTG
GAAAACTCATTTGCACCACTGCTGTGCCTTGGAATGCTAGTTGGAGTAATAAATCTCTGGAACAGATTTG
GAATCACACGACCTGGATGGAGTGGGACAGAGAAATTAACAATTACACAAGCTTAATACACTCCTTAATT
GAAGAATCGCAAAACCAGCAAGAAAAGAATGAACAAGAATTATTGGAATTAGATAAATGGGCAAGTTTGT
GGAATTGGTTTAACATAACAAATTGGCTGTGGTATATAAAATTATTCATAATGATAGTAGGAGGCTTGGT
AGGTTTAAGAATAGTTTTTGCTGTACTTTCTATAGTGAATAGAGTTAGGCAGGGATATTCACCATTATCG
TTTCAGACCCACCTCCCAACCCCGAGGGGACCCATGCATTGCATCTCAATTAGTCAGCAACCAGGTGTGG
AAAGTCCCCAGGCTCCCCAGCAGGCAGAAGTATGCAAAGCATGCGTCTCAATTAGTCAGCAACCATAGTC
CCGCCCCTAACTCCGCCCATCCCGCCCCTAACTCCGCCCAGTTCCGCCCATTCTCCGCCCCATGGCTGAC
TAATTTTTTTTATTTATGCAGAGGCCGAGGCCGCCTCGGCCTCTGAGCTATTCCAGAAGTAGTGAGGAGG
CTTTTTTGGAGGCCTAGGCTTTTGCAAAAAGCTTTCTAGAGGTACCACCGGAGCTTACCATGACCGAGTA
CAAGCCCACGGTGCGCCTCGCCACCCGCGACGACGTCCCCAGGGCCGTACGCACCCTCGCCGCCGCGTTC
GCCGACTACCCCGCCACGCGCCACACCGTCGATCCGGACCGCCACATCGAGCGGGTCACCGAGCTGCAAG
AACTCTTCCTCACGCGCGTCGGGCTCGACATCGGCAAGGTGTGGGTCGCGGACGACGGCGCCGCCGTGGC
GGTCTGGACCACGCCGGAGAGCGTCGAAGCGGGGGCGGTGTTCGCCGAGATCGGCCCGCGCATGGCCGAG
TTGAGCGGTTCCCGGCTGGCCGCGCAGCAACAGATGGAAGGCCTCCTGGCGCCGCACCGGCCCAAGGAGC
CCGCGTGGTTCCTGGCCACCGTCGGCGTCTCGCCCGACCACCAGGGCAAGGGTCTGGGCAGCGCCGTCGT
GCTCCCCGGAGTGGAGGCGGCCGAGCGCGCCGGGGTGCCCGCCTTCCTGGAGACCTCCGCGCCCCGCAAC
CTCCCCTTCTACGAGCGGCTCGGCTTCACCGTCACCGCCGACGTCGAGGTGCCCGAAGGACCGCGCACCT
GGTGCATGACCCGCAAGCCCGGTGCCAGTTAACGAATTCTAGATCTTGAGACAAATGGCAGTATTCATCC
ACAATTTTAAAAGAAAAGGGGGGATTGGGGGGTACAGTGCAGGGGAAAGAATAGTAGACATAATAGCAAC
AGACATACAAACTAAAGAATTACAAAAACAAATTACAAAAATTCAAAATTTTCGGGTTTATTACAGGGAC
AGCAGAGATCCACTTTGGCGCCGGCTCGAGGCCTGCAGGTGCAAAGATGGATAAAGTTTTAAACAGAGAG
GAATCTTTGCAGCTAATGGACCTTCTAGGTCTTGAAAGGAGTGGGAATTGGCTCCGGTGCCCGTCAGTGG
GCAGAGCGCACATCGCCCACAGTCCCCGAGAAGTTGGGGGGAGGGGTCGGCAATTGAACCGGTGCCTAGA
GAAGGTGGCGCGGGGTAAACTGGGAAAGTGATGTCGTGTACTGGCTCCGCCTTTTTCCCGAGGGTGGGGG
AGAACCGTATATAAGTGCAGTAGTCGCCGTGAACGTTCTTTTTCGCAACGGGTTTGCCGCCAGAACACAG
GTAAGTGCCGTGTGTGGTTCCCGCGGGCCTGGCCTCTTTACGGGTTATGGCCCTTGCGTGCCTTGAATTA
CTTCCACCTGGCTGCAGTACGTGATTCTTGATCCCGAGCTTCGGGTTGGAAGTGGGTGGGAGAGTTCGAG
GCCTTGCGCTTAAGGAGCCCCTTCGCCTCGTGCTTGAGTTGAGGCCTGGCCTGGGCGCTGGGGCCGCCGC
GTGCGAATCTGGTGGCACCTTCGCGCCTGTCTCGCTGCTTTCGATAAGTCTCTAGCCATTTAAAATTTTT
GATGACCTGCTGCGACGCTTTTTTTCTGGCAAGATAGTCTTGTAAATGCGGGCCAAGATCTGCACACTGG
TATTTCGGTTTTTGGGGCCGCGGGCGGCGACGGGGCCCGTGCGTCCCAGCGCACATGTTCGGCGAGGCGG
GGCCTGCGAGCGCGGCCACCGAGAATCGGACGGGGGTAGTCTCAAGCTGGCCGGCCTGCTCTGGTGCCTG
GCCTCGCGCCGCCGTGTATCGCCCCGCCCTGGGCGGCAAGGCTGGCCCGGTCGGCACCAGTTGCGTGAGC
GGAAAGATGGCCGCTTCCCGGCCCTGCTGCAGGGAGCTCAAAATGGAGGACGCGGCGCTCGGGAGAGCGG
GCGGGTGAGTCACCCACACAAAGGAAAAGGGCCTTTCCGTCCTCAGCCGTCGCTTCATGTGACTCCACGG
AGTACCGGGCGCCGTCCAGGCACCTCGATTAGTTCTCGAGCTTTTGGAGTACGTCGTCTTTAGGTTGGGG
GGAGGGGTTTTATGCGATGGAGTTTCCCCACACTGAGTGGGTGGAGACTGAAGTTAGGCCAGCTTGGCAC
TTGATGTAATTCTCCTTGGAATTTGCCCTTTTTGAGTTTGGATCTTGGTTCATTCTCAAGCCTCAGACAG
TGGTTCAAAGTTTTTTTCTTCCATTTCAGGTGTCGTGAGGCTAGCATCGATTGATCAACAAGTTTGTACA
AAAAAGTTGGCATGTCTCTGAGTGAGAACTCGGTTTTTGCCTATGAATCTTCTGTGCATAGCACCAATGT
TTTACTCAGCCTTAATGACCAGCGGAAGAAAGATGTGCTGTGCGATGTCACCATCTTTGTGGAGGGACAG
CGGTTCCGCGCTCACCGGTCCGTGCTGGCGGCATGCAGCAGTTACTTCCACTCAAGAATCGTAGGCCAGG
CTGATGGAGAGCTGAACATTACTCTTCCAGAAGAGGTGACAGTTAAAGGATTTGAACCTTTAATTCAGTT
TGCCTACACTGCTAAACTGATTTTAAGTAAAGAGAATGTGGATGAAGTGTGCAAATGTGTGGAGTTTTTA
AGTGTACATAATATTGAGGAATCCTGCTTTCAGTTTCTGAAATTTAAGTTTTTGGACTCCACTGCAGACC
AGCAAGAATGCCCAAGAAAAAAATGCTTTTCATCACACTGTCAGAAAACAGACCTTAAACTTTCACTTTT
GGACCAGAGGGATCTAGAAACTGATGAAGTGGAGGAATTTCTGGAAAATAAAAATGTTCAGACTCCTCAG
TGTAAACTCCGCAGGTATCAAGGAAATGCAAAAGCCTCACCTCCTCTACAAGACAGTGCCAGTCAGACAT
ATGAGTCCATGTGCTTAGAGAAGGATGCTGCTCTGGCCTTGCCTTCTTTATGCCCCAAATACAGAAAATT
CCAAAAAGCATTTGGAACTGACAGAGTCCGTACTGGGGAATCTAGTGTCAAAGACATTCATGCTTCTGTT
CAGCCAAATGAAAGGTCTGAAAATGAATGCCTGGGAGGAGTCCCGGAGTGTAGAGATTTGCAGGTGATGT
TAAAATGTGACGAAAGTAAATTAGCAATGGAACCTGAAGAAACGAAGAAAGATCCTGCTTCTCAGTGCCC
AACTGAAAAATCAGAAGTGACTCCTTTCCCCCACAATTCTTCCATAGACCCTCATGGACTTTATTCTTTG
TCTCTTTTACACACATATGACCAATATGGTGACTTGAATTTTGCTGGTATGCAAAACACAACAGTGTTAA
CAGAAAAGCCTTTGTCAGGTACAGACGTCCAAGAAAAAACATTTGGTGAAAGTCAGGATTTACCTTTGAA
ATCCGACTTGGGCACCAGGGAAGATAGTAGTGTTGCATCTAGTGATAGGAGTAGTGTGGAGCGAGAAGTG
GCAGAACACCTAGCAAAAGGCTTCTGGAGTGACATTTGCAGCACGGACACTCCTTGCCAAATGCAGTTAT
CACCTGCTGTGGCCAAAGATGGCTCAGAACAGATCTCACAGAAACGGTCTGAGTGTCCGTGGTTAGGTAT
CAGGATTAGTGAGAGCCCAGAACCAGGTCAAAGGACTTTCACAACATTAAGTTCTGTCAACTGCCCTTTT
ATAAGTACTCTGAGTACTGAAGGCTGTTCAAGCAATTTGGAAATTGGAAACGATGATTATGTTTCAGAAC
CCCAGCAAGAACCTTGCCCATATGCTTGTGTCATTAGCTTGGGAGACGACTCTGAGACGGACACCGAAGG
AGACAGTGAATCCTGTTCAGCCAGAGAACAAGAATGTGAGGTAAAACTGCCATTCAATGCACAACGGATA
ATTTCACTGTCTCGAAATGATTTTCAGTCCTTGTTGAAAATGCACAAGCTTACTCCAGAACAGCTGGATT
GTATCCATGATATTCGAAGAAGAAGTAAAAACAGAATTGCTGCACAGCGCTGTCGCAAGAGAAAACTTGA
CTGTATACAGAATCTTGAATCAGAAATTGAGAAGCTGCAAAGTGAAAAGGAGAGCTTGTTGAAGGAAAGA
GATCACATTTTGTCAACTCTGGGTGAGACAAAGCAGAACCTAACTGGACTTTGCCAGAAAGTTTGTAAAG
AAGCAGCTCTGAGTCAAGAACAAATACAGATACTCGCCAAGTACTCAGCTGCAGATTGCCCACTTTCATT
TTTAATTTCTGAAAAAGATAAAAGTACTCCTGATGGTGAACTGGCGTTACCATCAATTTTCAGTTTATCT
GACCGGCCTCCAGCAGTGCTGCCTCCCTGTGCCAGAGGAAACAGTGAGCCTGGCTACGCGCGAGGGCAGG
AGTCCCAGCAGATGTCCACAGCCACCTCTGAGCAAGCTGGGCCTGCGGAACAGTGTCGTCAGAGTGGTGG
GATCTCAGATTTCTGTCAGCAGATGACTGATAAATGTACTACTGATGAGTACCCAACTTTCTTGTACAAA
GTGGTTGATATCGGTAAGCCTATCCCTAACCCTCTCCTCGGTCTCGATTCTACGTAGTAATGAACTAGTC
CGTAACTTGAAAGTATTTCGATTTCTTGGCTTTATATATCTTGTGGAAAGGACGATACACCTATATAATT
ACTGTGAGTACGCGTTAAGTCGACAATCAACCTCTGGATTACAAAATTTGTGAAAGATTGACTGGTATTC
TTAACTATGTTGCTCCTTTTACGCTATGTGGATACGCTGCTTTAATGCCTTTGTATCATGCTATTGCTTC
CCGTATGGCTTTCATTTTCTCCTCCTTGTATAAATCCTGGTTGCTGTCTCTTTATGAGGAGTTGTGGCCC
GTTGTCAGGCAACGTGGCGTGGTGTGCACTGTGTTTGCTGACGCAACCCCCACTGGTTGGGGCATTGCCA
CCACCTGTCAGCTCCTTTCCGGGACTTTCGCTTTCCCCCTCCCTATTGCCACGGCGGAACTCATCGCCGC
CTGCCTTGCCCGCTGCTGGACAGGGGCTCGGCTGTTGGGCACTGACAATTCCGTGGTGTTGTCGGGGAAA
TCATCGTCCTTTCCTTGGCTGCTCGCCTGTGTTGCCACCTGGATTCTGCGCGGGACGTCCTTCTGCTACG
TCCCTTCGGCCCTCAATCCAGCGGACCTTCCTTCCCGCGGCCTGCTGCCGGCTCTGCGGCCTCTTCCGCG
TCTTCGCCTTCGCCCTCAGACGAGTCGGATCTCCCTTTGGGCCGCCTCCCCGCGTCGACTTTAAGACCAA
TGACTTACAAGGCAGCTGTAGATCTTAGCCACTTTTTAAAAGAAAAGGGGGGACTGGAAGGGCTAATTCA
CTCCCAACGAAGACAAGATCTGCTTTTTGCTTGTACTGGGTCTCTCTGGTTAGACCAGATCTGAGCCTGG
GAGCTCTCTGGCTAACTAGGGAACCCACTGCTTAAGCCTCAATAAAGCTTGCCTTGAGTGCTTCAAGTAG
TGTGTGCCCGTCTGTTGTGTGACTCTGGTAACTAGAGATCCCTCAGACCCTTTTAGTCAGTGTGGAAAAT
CTCTAGCAGTACGTATAGTAGTTCATGTCATCTTATTATTCAGTATTTATAACTTGCAAAGAAATGAATA
TCAGAGAGTGAGAGGAACTTGTTTATTGCAGCTTATAATGGTTACAAATAAAGCAATAGCATCACAAATT
TCACAAATAAAGCATTTTTTTCACTGCATTCTAGTTGTGGTTTGTCCAAACTCATCAATGTATCTTATCA
TGTCTGGCTCTAGCTATCCCGCCCCTAACTCCGCCCATCCCGCCCCTAACTCCGCCCAGTTCCGCCCATT
CTCCGCCCCATGGCTGACTAATTTTTTTTATTTATGCAGAGGCCGAGGCCGCCTCGGCCTCTGAGCTATT
CCAGAAGTAGTGAGGAGGCTTTTTTGGAGGCCTAGGGACGTACCCAATTCGCCCTATAGTGAGTCGTATT
ACGCGCGCTCACTGGCCGTCGTTTTACAACGTCGTGACTGGGAAAACCCTGGCGTTACCCAACTTAATCG
CCTTGCAGCACATCCCCCTTTCGCCAGCTGGCGTAATAGCGAAGAGGCCCGCACCGATCGCCCTTCCCAA
CAGTTGCGCAGCCTGAATGGCGAATGGG
[124 nt withheld, positions 8009-8132]
C
[91 nt withheld, positions 8134-8224]
A
[49 nt withheld, positions 8226-8274]
CCTTTGACGTTGGAGTCCACGTTCTTT
[37 nt withheld, positions 8302-8338]
ACCCTATCTCGGTCTATTCTTTTGATTTATAAGGGATTTTGCCGATTTCGGCCTATTGGTTAAAAAATGA
GCTGATTTAACAAAAATTTAACGCGAATTTTAACAAAATATTAACGCTTACAATTTAGGTGGCACTTTTC
GGGGAAATGTGCGCGGAACCCCTATTTGTTTATTTTTCTAAATACATTCAAATATGTATCCGCTCATGAG
ACAATAACCCTGATAAATGCTTCAATAATATTGAAAAAGGAAGAGTATGAGTATTCAACATTTCCGTGTC
GCCCTTATTCCCTTTTTTGCGGCATTTTGCCTTCCTGTTTTTGCTCACCCAGAAACGCTGGTGAAAGTAA
AAGATGCTGAAGATCAGTTGGGTGCACGAGTGGGTTACATCGAACTGGATCTCAACAGCGGTAAGATCCT
TGAGAGTTTTCGCCCCGAAGAACGTTTTCCAATGATGAGCACTTTTAAAGTTCTGCTATGTGGCGCGGTA
TTATCCCGTATTGACGCCGGGCAAGAGCAACTCGGTCGCCGCATACACTATTCTCAGAATGACTTGGTTG
AGTACTCACCAGTCACAGAAAAGCATCTTACGGATGGCATGACAGTAAGAGAATTATGCAGTGCTGCCAT
AACCATGAGTGATAACACTGCGGCCAACTTACTTCTGACAACGATCGGAGGACCGAAGGAGCTAACCGCT
TTTTTGCACAACATGGGGGATCATGTAACTCGCCTTGATCGTTGGGAACCGGAGCTGAATGAAGCCATAC
CAAACGACGAGCGTGACACCACGATGCCTGTAGCAATGGCAACAACGTTGCGCAAACTATTAACTGGCGA
ACTACTTACTCTAGCTTCCCGGCAACAATTAATAGACTGGATGGAGGCGGATAAAGTTGCAGGACCACTT
CTGCGCTCGGCCCTTCCGGCTGGCTGGTTTATTGCTGATAAATCTGGAGCCGGTGAGCGTGGGTCTCGCG
GTATCATTGCAGCACTGGGGCCAGATGGTAAGCCCTCCCGTATCGTAGTTATCTACACGACGGGGAGTCA
GGCAACTATGGATGAACGAAATAGACAGATCGCTGAGATAGGTGCCTCACTGATTAAGCATTGGTAACTG
TCAGACCAAGTTTACTCATATATACTTTAGATTGATTTAAAACTTCATTTTTAATTTAAAAGGATCTAGG
TGAAGATCCTTTTTGATAATCTCATGACCAAAATCCCTTAACGTGAGTTTTCGTTCCACTGAGCGTCAGA
CCCCGTAGAAAAGATCAAAGGATCTTCTTGAGATCCTTTTTTTCTGCGCGTAATCTGCTGCTTGCAAACA
AAAAAACCACCGCTACCAGCGGTGGTTTGTTTGCCGGATCAAGAGCTACCAACTCTTTTTCCGAAGGTAA
CTGGCTTCAGCAGAGCGCAGATACCAAATACTGTTCTTCTAGTGTAGCCGTAGTTAGGCCACCACTTCAA
GAACTCTGTAGCACCGCCTACATACCTCGCTCTGCTAATCCTGTTACCAGTGGCTGCTGCCAGTGGCGAT
AAGTCGTGTCTTACCGGGTTGGACTCAAGACGATAGTTACCGGATAAGGCGCAGCGGTCGGGCTGAACGG
GGGGTTCGTGCACACAGCCCAGCTTGGAGCGAACGACCTACACCGAACTGAGATACCTACAGCGTGAGCT
ATGAGAAAGCGCCACGCTTCCCGAAGGGAGAAAGGCGGACAGGTATCCGGTAAGCGGCAGGGTCGGAACA
GGAGAGCGCACGAGGGAGCTTCCAGGGGGAAACGCCTGGTATCTTTATAGTCCTGTCGGGTTTCGCCACC
TCTGACTTGAGCGTCGATTTTTGTGATGCTCGTCAGGGGGGCGGAGCCTATGGAAAAACGCCAGCAACGC
GGCCTTTTTACGGTTCCTGGCCTTTTGCTGGCCTTTTGCTCACATGTTCTTTCCTGCGTTATCCCCTGAT
TCTGTGGATAACCGTATTACCGCCTTTGAGTGAGCTGATACCGCTCGCCGCAGCCGAACGACCGAGCGCA
GCGAGTCAGTGAGCGAGGAAGCGGAAGAGCGCCCAATACGCAAACCGCCTCTCCCCGCGCGTTGGCCGAT
TCATTAATGCAGCTGGCACGACAGGTTTCCCGACTGGAAAGCGGGCAGTGAGCGCAACGCAATTAATGTG
AGTTAGCTCACTCATTAGGCACCCCAGGCTTTACACTTTATGCTTCCGGCTCGTATGTTGTGTGGAATTG
TGAGCGGATAACAATTTCACACAGGAAACAGCTATGACCATGATTACGCCAAGCGCGCAATTAACCCTCA
CTAAAGGGAACAAAAGCTGGAGCTGCAAGC
Features (pLannotate 1.2.2; 34 found; start..end, strand, type, name):
      5..231     +  promoter       RSV promoter: Rous sarcoma virus enhancer/promoter
    232..412     +  LTR            5' LTR (truncated): truncated 5' long terminal repeat (LTR) from HIV-1
    459..584     +  misc_feature   HIV-1 Ψ: packaging signal of human immunodeficiency virus type 1
    568..931     +  CDS            HIV-1 gag (fragment): gag protein from human immunodeficiency virus 1; gag
   1077..1310    +  misc_feature   RRE: The Rev response element (RRE) of HIV-1 allows for Rev-dependent mRNA export from the nucleus to the cytoplasm.
   1687..1713    +  CDS            Rev (fragment): human immunodeficiency virus 1 (HIV-1) Rev protein; rev; enhances nuclear export of unspliced and incompletely spliced viral mRNAs
   1720..1743    +  promoter       SV40 promoter (fragment): SV40 early promoter
   1744..1815    +  promoter       SV40 promoter (fragment): SV40 enhancer and early promoter
   1839..1974    +  rep_origin     SV40 ori: SV40 origin of replication
   2020..2616    +  CDS            PuroR (fragment): puromycin N-acetyltransferase; pac from Streptomyces; confers resistance to puromycin
   2665..2782    +  misc_feature   cPPT/CTS: central polypurine tract and central termination sequence of HIV-1
   2847..2913    +  CDS            small t antigen (fragment): SV40 (simian virus 40) small t antigen
   2920..4098    +  promoter       EF-1α promoter: strong constitutive promoter for human elongation factor EF-1α
   4119..4136    +  protein_bind   attB1 (fragment): mutant version of attB; core recombination site for the Gateway® BP reaction BP Clonase™
   4142..6349    +  CDS            BACH1: BACH1_HUMAN - Experimental evidence at protein level: Swiss-Prot protein existence level 1. Transcriptional regulator that acts as repressor or activator, depending on the context. Binds to NF-E2 DNA binding sites. Plays important roles in coordinating transcription activation and repression by MAFK (By similarity). Together with MAF, represses the transcription of genes under the control of the NFE2L2 oxidative stress pathway (PubMed:24035498). From Homo sapiens (Human).
   6351..6375    -  protein_bind   attB2: mutant version of attB; recombination site for the Gateway® BP reaction BP Clonase™
   6383..6424    +  CDS            V5 tag: epitope tag from simian virus 5
   6440..6493    +  promoter       U6 promoter (fragment): RNA polymerase III promoter for human U6 snRNA
   6535..7123    +  misc_feature   WPRE: woodchuck hepatitis virus posttranscriptional regulatory element
   7174..7193    +  misc_feature   cPPT/CTS (fragment): central polypurine tract and central termination sequence of HIV-1
   7195..7428    +  LTR            3' LTR (ΔU3): self-inactivating 3' long terminal repeat (LTR) from HIV-1
   7506..7627    +  polyA_signal   SV40 poly(A) signal: SV40 polyadenylation signal
   7667..7802    +  rep_origin     SV40 ori: SV40 origin of replication
   7823..7841    -  promoter       T7 promoter: promoter for bacteriophage T7 RNA polymerase
   7849..8004    +  CDS            lacZα (fragment): LacZα fragment of β-galactosidase; lacZ fragment
   8009..8437    +  rep_origin     f1 ori (sequence partly withheld): f1 bacteriophage origin of replication; arrow indicates direction of (+) strand synthesis
   8490..8594    +  promoter       AmpR promoter: bla
   8595..9455    +  CDS            AmpR: β-lactamase; bla; confers resistance to ampicillin, carbenicillin, and related antibiotics
   9626..10214   +  rep_origin     ori: high-copy-number ColE1/pMB1/pBR322/pUC origin of replication
  10397..10489   +  CDS            lacI (fragment): lac repressor; lacI; The lac repressor binds to the lac operator to inhibit transcription in E. coli. This inhibition can be relieved by adding lactose or isopropyl-β-D-thiogalactopyranoside (IPTG).
  10502..10523   +  protein_bind   CAP binding site: CAP binding activates transcription in the presence of cAMP. E. coli catabolite activator protein
  10538..10568   +  promoter       lac promoter: promoter for the E. coli lac operon
  10572..10594   +  protein_bind   lac operator (fragment): The lac repressor binds to the lac operator to inhibit transcription in E. coli. This inhibition can be relieved by adding lactose or isopropyl-β-D-thiogalactopyranoside (IPTG). lac repressor encoded by lacI
  10637..10655   +  promoter       T3 promoter: promoter for bacteriophage T3 RNA polymerase
