[The description below was written by a language model from this plasmid's Addgene catalogue record and pLannotate feature annotations shown in this document.]
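Description:
TFORF3060 is a third-generation-style, self-inactivating lentiviral expression plasmid built on the pLX_TRC317 backbone and carrying the human transcription factor BACH1 as a barcoded open reading frame. It belongs to a large collection of transcription factor ORF constructs in which each clone carries a unique 24-bp barcode, so that the factor delivered to a cell can be identified by sequencing in pooled overexpression screens; the barcode itself is not annotated in the feature table. In bacteria the plasmid replicates from a high-copy ColE1/pUC-type origin and is selected with ampicillin through the bla gene. An f1 origin and remnants of a lac/lacZα cloning region with T7 and T3 promoters are also present in the backbone. The depositor notes a risk of recombination, as is common for LTR-containing plasmids.

The viral genome is transcribed from an RSV promoter fused to a truncated HIV-1 5' LTR, followed by the Ψ packaging signal, a gag fragment, the RRE for Rev-dependent nuclear export and a cPPT/CTS element, and it ends in a ΔU3 3' LTR with a downstream SV40 polyadenylation signal. Within this genome, an SV40 early promoter drives puromycin N-acetyltransferase for selection of transduced mammalian cells. A separate EF-1α promoter drives the BACH1 coding sequence, which was introduced by Gateway cloning and is flanked by attB1 and attB2 sites. The ORF reads through attB2 into a C-terminal V5 epitope tag for detection, and a WPRE downstream enhances transcript expression. BACH1 binds NF-E2 sites and, with small Maf partners, represses NFE2L2 oxidative stress pathway genes. The construct is suited to stable overexpression of this factor, individually or in pooled screens such as directed differentiation studies.
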