Addgene plasmid #144536: TFORF3060
Purpose: Lentiviral vector for overexpressing transcription factor ORFs with unique 24-bp barcodes. Barcodes facilitate identification of transcription factors in pooled screens.
Depositing lab: Feng Zhang. Depositing organization: Broad Institute. Publication: A transcription factor atlas of directed differentiation. Joung J, Ma S, Tay T, Geiger-Schuller KR, Kirchgatterer PC, Verdine VK, Guo B, Arias-Garcia MA, Allen WE, Singh A, Kuksenko O, Abudayyeh OO, Gootenberg JS, Fu Z, Macrae RK, Buenrostro JD, Regev A, Zhang F. Cell. 2023 Jan 5;186(1):209-229.e26. doi: 10.1016/j.cell.2022.11.026. PubMed 36608654.
Backbone
  Vector backbone: pLX_TRC317
  Backbone manufacturer: Broad Institute Genetic Perturbation Platform
  Backbone size w/o insert (bp): 8264
  Vector type: Mammalian Expression, Lentiviral
  Selectable markers: Puromycin
Growth in bacteria
  Bacterial resistance: Ampicillin, 100 μg/mL
  Growth temperature: 37°C
  Growth strain: NEB Stable
  Copy number: High Copy
Gene/Insert
  Gene/Insert name: BACH1
  Species: H. sapiens (human)
  Insert size (bp): 2414
  Entrez Gene: BACH1 (a.k.a. BACH-1, BTBD24)
  Promoter: EF1a
  Tag / fusion protein: V5 (C terminal on insert)
  Cloning method: Gateway Cloning
  Sequencing primers: 5′ GGGTGGAGACTGAAGTTAGGCCAG; 3′ CACATAGCGTAAAAGGAGCAACATAG
Resource information
  A portion of this plasmid was derived from a plasmid made by: Broad Institute Genetic Perturbation Platform
Terms and licenses: Academic/Nonprofit Terms; Industry Terms: Not Available to Industry
Depositor comments: NM_206866.2 Please test multiple small colonies in case of plasmid recombination. To make this collection available in a timely manner, a portion of this collection was not fully sequenced by Addgene. If an Addgene verified full plasmid sequence is not available, please contact us prior to placing an order to request the full sequence.
How to cite: TFORF3060 was a gift from Feng Zhang (Addgene plasmid # 144536 ; http://n2t.net/addgene:144536 ; RRID:Addgene_144536)
