>Addgene plasmid #144536 | TFORF3060 | depositor partial sequence | sequence record 285723 | Insert
ATCGATTGATCAACAAGTTTGTACAAAAAAGTTGGCATGTCTCTGAGTGAGAACTCGGTTTTTGCCTATG
AATCTTCTGTGCATAGCACCAATGTTTTACTCAGCCTTAATGACCAGCGGAAGAAAGATGTGCTGTGCGA
TGTCACCATCTTTGTGGAGGGACAGCGGTTCCGCGCTCACCGGTCCGTGCTGGCGGCATGCAGCAGTTAC
TTCCACTCAAGAATCGTAGGCCAGGCTGATGGAGAGCTGAACATTACTCTTCCAGAAGAGGTGACAGTTA
AAGGATTTGAACCTTTAATTCAGTTTGCCTACACTGCTAAACTGATTTTAAGTAAAGAGAATGTGGATGA
AGTGTGCAAATGTGTGGAGTTTTTAAGTGTACATAATATTGAGGAATCCTGCTTTCAGTTTCTGAAATTT
AAGTTTTTGGACTCCACTGCAGACCAGCAAGAATGCCCAAGAAAAAAATGCTTTTCATCACACTGTCAGA
AAACAGACCTTAAACTTTCACTTTTGGACCAGAGGGATCTAGAAACTGATGAAGTGGAGGAATTTCTGGA
AAATAAAAATGTTCAGACTCCTCAGTGTAAACTCCGCAGGTATCAAGGAAATGCAAAAGCCTCACCTCCT
CTACAAGACAGTGCCAGTCAGACATATGAGTCCATGTGCTTAGAGAAGGATGCTGCTCTGGCCTTGCCTT
CTTTATGCCCCAAATACAGAAAATTCCAAAAAGCATTTGGAACTGACAGAGTCCGTACTGGGGAATCTAG
TGTCAAAGACATTCATGCTTCTGTTCAGCCAAATGAAAGGTCTGAAAATGAATGCCTGGGAGGAGTCCCG
GAGTGTAGAGATTTGCAGGTGATGTTAAAATGTGACGAAAGTAAATTAGCAATGGAACCTGAAGAAACGA
AGAAAGATCCTGCTTCTCAGTGCCCAACTGAAAAATCAGAAGTGACTCCTTTCCCCCACAATTCTTCCAT
AGACCCTCATGGACTTTATTCTTTGTCTCTTTTACACACATATGACCAATATGGTGACTTGAATTTTGCT
GGTATGCAAAACACAACAGTGTTAACAGAAAAGCCTTTGTCAGGTACAGACGTCCAAGAAAAAACATTTG
GTGAAAGTCAGGATTTACCTTTGAAATCCGACTTGGGCACCAGGGAAGATAGTAGTGTTGCATCTAGTGA
TAGGAGTAGTGTGGAGCGAGAAGTGGCAGAACACCTAGCAAAAGGCTTCTGGAGTGACATTTGCAGCACG
GACACTCCTTGCCAAATGCAGTTATCACCTGCTGTGGCCAAAGATGGCTCAGAACAGATCTCACAGAAAC
GGTCTGAGTGTCCGTGGTTAGGTATCAGGATTAGTGAGAGCCCAGAACCAGGTCAAAGGACTTTCACAAC
ATTAAGTTCTGTCAACTGCCCTTTTATAAGTACTCTGAGTACTGAAGGCTGTTCAAGCAATTTGGAAATT
GGAAACGATGATTATGTTTCAGAACCCCAGCAAGAACCTTGCCCATATGCTTGTGTCATTAGCTTGGGAG
ACGACTCTGAGACGGACACCGAAGGAGACAGTGAATCCTGTTCAGCCAGAGAACAAGAATGTGAGGTAAA
ACTGCCATTCAATGCACAACGGATAATTTCACTGTCTCGAAATGATTTTCAGTCCTTGTTGAAAATGCAC
AAGCTTACTCCAGAACAGCTGGATTGTATCCATGATATTCGAAGAAGAAGTAAAAACAGAATTGCTGCAC
AGCGCTGTCGCAAGAGAAAACTTGACTGTATACAGAATCTTGAATCAGAAATTGAGAAGCTGCAAAGTGA
AAAGGAGAGCTTGTTGAAGGAAAGAGATCACATTTTGTCAACTCTGGGTGAGACAAAGCAGAACCTAACT
GGACTTTGCCAGAAAGTTTGTAAAGAAGCAGCTCTGAGTCAAGAACAAATACAGATACTCGCCAAGTACT
CAGCTGCAGATTGCCCACTTTCATTTTTAATTTCTGAAAAAGATAAAAGTACTCCTGATGGTGAACTGGC
GTTACCATCAATTTTCAGTTTATCTGACCGGCCTCCAGCAGTGCTGCCTCCCTGTGCCAGAGGAAACAGT
GAGCCTGGCTACGCGCGAGGGCAGGAGTCCCAGCAGATGTCCACAGCCACCTCTGAGCAAGCTGGGCCTG
CGGAACAGTGTCGTCAGAGTGGTGGGATCTCAGATTTCTGTCAGCAGATGACTGATAAATGTACTACTGA
TGAGTACCCAACTTTCTTGTACAAAGTGGTTGATATCGGTAAGCCTATCCCTAACCCTCTCCTCGGTCTC
GATTCTACGTAGTAATGAACTAGTCCGTAACTTGAAAGTATTTCGATTTCTTGGCTTTATATATCTTGTG
GAAAGGACGATACACCTATATAATTACTGTGAGT
