>Addgene plasmid #144536 | TFORF3060 | depositor partial sequence | sequence record 285724 | Barcode
TACACCTATATAATTACTGTGAGT
